Addgene plasmid #140089: pLenti-DENV2A-GFP-puro
Purpose: Fluorescence activatable reporter of DENV-2 NS2B-NS3 protease activity
Depositing lab: Jorge Luis Arias-Arias. Depositing organization: Universidad de Costa Rica. Publication: A fluorescence activatable reporter of flavivirus NS2B-NS3 protease activity enables live imaging of infection in single cells and viral plaques. Arias-Arias JL, MacPherson DJ, Hill ME, Hardy JA, Mora-Rodriguez R. J Biol Chem. 2020 Jan 9. pii: RA119.011319. doi: 10.1074/jbc.RA119.011319. PubMed 31919100.
Backbone
  Vector backbone: pLenti-puro (Addgene Plasmid #39481)
  Backbone manufacturer: Invitrogen modified by Ie-Ming Shih
  Backbone size w/o insert (bp): 7057
  Total vector size (bp): 7912
  Modifications to backbone: Removal of SpeI, BamHI, EcoRI, PstI, and EcoRV restriction sites
  Vector type: Mammalian Expression, Lentiviral ; Low expression
  Selectable markers: Puromycin
Growth in bacteria
  Bacterial resistance: Ampicillin, 100 μg/mL
  Growth temperature: 37°C
  Growth strain: NEB Stable
  Copy number: Low Copy
Gene/Insert
  Gene/Insert name: DENV2A-GFP
  Insert size (bp): 855
  Promoter: CMV
  Tag / fusion protein: GFP (N terminal on insert); 6XHis tag (N terminal on insert)
  Cloning method: Restriction Enzyme; 5′ cloning site SpeI (destroyed during cloning); 3′ cloning site XhoI (not destroyed)
  Sequencing primers: 5′ CMV-fwd; 3′ BGH-Rev
Terms and licenses: Academic/Nonprofit Terms; Industry Terms: Not Available to Industry
Depositor comments: The DENV2A-GFP reporter is not suitable for transient transfection as the reporter has a basal background that makes it sensitive to the levels of expression: If the expression is too high the background will mask the signal produced by the reporter - If the expression is too low you won’t detect enough signal over the background. Our recommendation is to use the pLenti-DENV2A-GFP-puro construct to pack lentiviral particles with the psPAX2 (Addgene #12260) and pMD2.G (Addgene #12259) plasmids, generate stable cell lines and sort cell subpopulations with different levels of the reporter's basal background before testing them. The best reporter cells will be those with the highest signal-to-noise ratio upon DENV-2 infection.
How to cite: pLenti-DENV2A-GFP-puro was a gift from Jorge Luis Arias-Arias (Addgene plasmid # 140089 ; http://n2t.net/addgene:140089 ; RRID:Addgene_140089)
