[The description below was written by a language model from this plasmid's Addgene catalogue record and pLannotate feature annotations shown in this document.]
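Description:
pLenti-DENV2A-GFP-puro is a self-inactivating HIV-1-based lentiviral transfer plasmid of about 7.9 kb, built on a modified pLenti-puro backbone from which several restriction sites were removed. It is propagated in E. coli under ampicillin selection through AmpR and a ColE1/pUC-type origin, although the catalogue lists it as low copy, and it also carries an f1 ori. The viral portion has an RSV promoter driving a truncated 5' LTR, followed by the Ψ packaging signal with a gag fragment, the RRE for Rev-dependent export of the genomic RNA, and a ΔU3 3' LTR followed by an SV40 poly(A) signal. No cPPT or WPRE is annotated.

The payload is an 855 bp DENV2A-GFP insert under the CMV enhancer/promoter, described as a fluorescence-activatable reporter of dengue virus 2 NS2B-NS3 protease activity. The feature tables show a 6xHis tag followed by a GFP coding sequence (matched as yEGFP) and then a short segment matching influenza M2. The record does not annotate the protease cleavage site or explain the quenching mechanism, so the role of the M2-like segment can only be inferred. Two tet operator-like fragments, a bacterial RBS and a downstream V5 tag are also detected; whether V5 is in frame is not stated. A separate SV40 promoter drives PuroR for puromycin selection of transduced cells. The depositor and sequencing-derived records agree in feature content, differing by only a few nucleotides.

The depositor notes that basal background makes the reporter unsuitable for transient transfection. The intended use is to package lentivirus with second-generation helper plasmids, make stable lines and sort subpopulations for the best signal-to-noise ratio on DENV-2 infection, enabling live imaging of infected cells and plaques.
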