Features (pLannotate 1.2.2; 34 found; start..end, strand, type, name):
      1..121     +  rep_origin     RSF ori (fragment): Plasmids containing the RSF 1030 origin of replication can be propagated in E. coli cells that contain additional plasmids with compatible origins.
    123..215     +  CDS            lacI (fragment): lac repressor; lacI; The lac repressor binds to the lac operator to inhibit transcription in E. coli. This inhibition can be relieved by adding lactose or isopropyl-β-D-thiogalactopyranoside (IPTG).
    228..249     +  protein_bind   CAP binding site: CAP binding activates transcription in the presence of cAMP. E. coli catabolite activator protein
    264..294     +  promoter       lac promoter: promoter for the E. coli lac operon
    302..318     +  protein_bind   lac operator: The lac repressor binds to the lac operator to inhibit transcription in E. coli. This inhibition can be relieved by adding lactose or isopropyl-β-D-thiogalactopyranoside (IPTG). lac repressor encoded by lacI
    363..381     +  promoter       T3 promoter: promoter for bacteriophage T3 RNA polymerase
    409..635     +  promoter       RSV promoter: Rous sarcoma virus enhancer/promoter
    636..816     +  LTR            5' LTR (truncated): truncated 5' long terminal repeat (LTR) from HIV-1
    863..988     +  misc_feature   HIV-1 Ψ: packaging signal of human immunodeficiency virus type 1
    972..1335    +  CDS            HIV-1 gag (fragment): gag protein from human immunodeficiency virus 1; gag
   1481..1714    +  misc_feature   RRE: The Rev response element (RRE) of HIV-1 allows for Rev-dependent mRNA export from the nucleus to the cytoplasm.
   2091..2191    +  CDS            Rev (fragment): human immunodeficiency virus 1 (HIV-1) Rev protein; rev; enhances nuclear export of unspliced and incompletely spliced viral mRNAs
   2192..2212    -  misc_feature   MCS (fragment): pBluescript multiple cloning site
   2223..2524    +  enhancer       CMV enhancer: human cytomegalovirus immediate early enhancer
   2525..2728    +  promoter       CMV promoter: human cytomegalovirus (CMV) immediate early promoter
   2730..2749    +  promoter       PLtetO-1 promoter (fragment): modified phage lambda PL promoter with tet operator sites (Lutz and Bujard, 1997)
   2751..2770    +  promoter       PLtetO-1 promoter (fragment): modified phage lambda PL promoter with tet operator sites (Lutz and Bujard, 1997)
   2788..2810    +  RBS            RBS: efficient ribosome binding site from bacteriophage T7 gene 10 (Olins and Rangwala, 1989)
   2830..2847    +  CDS            6xHis: 6xHis affinity tag
   2848..3564    +  CDS            yEGFP: yEGFP is a fluorescent protein published in 1997.
   3592..3672    +  CDS            M (fragment): M2_I40A0 - Also known as M2. Experimental evidence at protein level: Swiss-Prot protein existence level 1. Forms a proton-selective ion channel that is necessary for the efficient release of the viral genome during virus entry. After attaching to the cell surface, the virion enters the cell by endocytosis. Acidification of the endosome triggers M2 ion channel activity. The influx of protons into virion interior is believed to disrupt interactions between the viral ribonucleoprotein (RNP), matrix protein 1 (M1), and lipid bilayers, thereby freeing the viral genome from interaction with viral pr
   3704..3745    +  CDS            V5 tag: epitope tag from simian virus 5
   3829..4158    +  promoter       SV40 promoter: SV40 enhancer and early promoter
   4168..4767    +  CDS            PuroR: puromycin N-acetyltransferase; pac from Streptomyces alboniger; confers resistance to puromycin
   4757..4837    +  CDS            nef (fragment): NEF_HV1Z2 - Experimental evidence at protein level: Swiss-Prot protein existence level 1. Extracellular Nef protein targets CD4(+) T-lymphocytes for apoptosis by interacting with CXCR4 surface receptors. From Human immunodeficiency virus type 1 group M subtype D (isolate Z2/CDC-Z34) (HIV-1).
   4839..5072    +  LTR            3' LTR (ΔU3): self-inactivating 3' long terminal repeat (LTR) from HIV-1
   5144..5265    +  polyA_signal   SV40 poly(A) signal: SV40 polyadenylation signal
   5305..5440    +  rep_origin     SV40 ori: SV40 origin of replication
   5461..5479    -  promoter       T7 promoter: promoter for bacteriophage T7 RNA polymerase
   5487..5642    +  CDS            lacZα (fragment): LacZα fragment of β-galactosidase; lacZ fragment
   5647..6075    +  rep_origin     f1 ori (sequence partly withheld): f1 bacteriophage origin of replication; arrow indicates direction of (+) strand synthesis
   6128..6232    +  promoter       AmpR promoter: bla
   6233..7093    +  CDS            AmpR: β-lactamase; bla; confers resistance to ampicillin, carbenicillin, and related antibiotics
   7264..7852    +  rep_origin     ori: high-copy-number ColE1/pMB1/pBR322/pUC origin of replication
>Addgene plasmid #140089 | pLenti-DENV2A-GFP-puro | depositor full sequence | sequence record 271662 | CMV-fwd
TTCTTTCCTGCGTTATCCCCTGATTCTGTGGATAACCGTATTACCGCCTTTGAGTGAGCTGATACCGCTC
GCCGCAGCCGAACGACCGAGCGCAGCGAGTCAGTGAGCGAGGAAGCGGAAGAGCGCCCAATACGCAAACC
GCCTCTCCCCGCGCGTTGGCCGATTCATTAATGCAGCTGGCACGACAGGTTTCCCGACTGGAAAGCGGGC
AGTGAGCGCAACGCAATTAATGTGAGTTAGCTCACTCATTAGGCACCCCAGGCTTTACACTTTATGCTTC
CGGCTCGTATGTTGTGTGGAATTGTGAGCGGATAACAATTTCACACAGGAAACAGCTATGACCATGATTA
CGCCAAGCGCGCAATTAACCCTCACTAAAGGGAACAAAAGCTGGAGCTGCAAGCTTAATGTAGTCTTATG
CAATACTCTTGTAGTCTTGCAACATGGTAACGATGAGTTAGCAACATGCCTTACAAGGAGAGAAAAAGCA
CCGTGCATGCCGATTGGTGGAAGTAAGGTGGTACGATCGTGCCTTATTAGGAAGGCAACAGACGGGTCTG
ACATGGATTGGACGAACCACTGAATTGCCGCATTGCAGAGATATTGTATTTAAGTGCCTAGCTCGATACA
TAAACGGGTCTCTCTGGTTAGACCAGATCTGAGCCTGGGAGCTCTCTGGCTAACTAGGGAACCCACTGCT
TAAGCCTCAATAAAGCTTGCCTTGAGTGCTTCAAGTAGTGTGTGCCCGTCTGTTGTGTGACTCTGGTAAC
TAGAGATCCCTCAGACCCTTTTAGTCAGTGTGGAAAATCTCTAGCAGTGGCGCCCGAACAGGGACTTGAA
AGCGAAAGGGAAACCAGAGGAGCTCTCTCGACGCAGGACTCGGCTTGCTGAAGCGCGCACGGCAAGAGGC
GAGGGGCGGCGACTGGTGAGTACGCCAAAAATTTTGACTAGCGGAGGCTAGAAGGAGAGAGATGGGTGCG
AGAGCGTCAGTATTAAGCGGGGGAGAATTAGATCGCGATGGGAAAAAATTCGGTTAAGGCCAGGGGGAAA
GAAAAAATATAAATTAAAACATATAGTATGGGCAAGCAGGGAGCTAGAACGATTCGCAGTTAATCCTGGC
CTGTTAGAAACATCAGAAGGCTGTAGACAAATACTGGGACAGCTACAACCATCCCTTCAGACAGGATCAG
AAGAACTTAGATCATTATATAATACAGTAGCAACCCTCTATTGTGTGCATCAAAGGATAGAGATAAAAGA
CACCAAGGAAGCTTTAGACAAGATAGAGGAAGAGCAAAACAAAAGTAAGACCACCGCACAGCAAGCGGCC
GCTGATCTTCAGACCTGGAGGAGGAGATATGAGGGACAATTGGAGAAGTGAATTATATAAATATAAAGTA
GTAAAAATTGAACCATTAGGAGTAGCACCCACCAAGGCAAAGAGAAGAGTGGTGCAGAGAGAAAAAAGAG
CAGTGGGAATAGGAGCTTTGTTCCTTGGGTTCTTGGGAGCAGCAGGAAGCACTATGGGCGCAGCGTCAAT
GACGCTGACGGTACAGGCCAGACAATTATTGTCTGGTATAGTGCAGCAGCAGAACAATTTGCTGAGGGCT
ATTGAGGCGCAACAGCATCTGTTGCAACTCACAGTCTGGGGCATCAAGCAGCTCCAGGCAAGAATCCTGG
CTGTGGAAAGATACCTAAAGGATCAACAGCTCCTGGGGATTTGGGGTTGCTCTGGAAAACTCATTTGCAC
CACTGCTGTGCCTTGGAATGCTAGTTGGAGTAATAAATCTCTGGAACAGATTTGGAATCACACGACCTGG
ATGGAGTGGGACAGAGAAATTAACAATTACACAAGCTTAATACACTCCTTAATTGAAGAATCGCAAAACC
AGCAAGAAAAGAATGAACAAGAATTATTGGAATTAGATAAATGGGCAAGTTTGTGGAATTGGTTTAACAT
AACAAATTGGCTGTGGTATATAAAATTATTCATAATGATAGTAGGAGGCTTGGTAGGTTTAAGAATAGTT
TTTGCTGTACTTTCTATAGTGAATAGAGTTAGGCAGGGATATTCACCATTATCGTTTCAGACCCACCTCC
CAACCCCGAGGGGACCCGACAGGCCCGAAGGAATAGAAGAAGAAGGTGGAGAGAGAGACAGAGACAGATC
CATTCGATTAGTGAACGGATCTCGACGGTATCGATAAGCTTGGGAGTTCCGCTTACATAACTTACGGTAA
ATGGCCCGCCTGGCTGACCGCCCAACGACCCCCGCCCATTGACGTCAATAATGACGTATGTTCCCATAGT
AACGCCAATAGGGACTTTCCATTGACGTCAATGGGTGGAGTATTTACGGTAAACTGCCCACTTGGCAGTA
CATCAAGTGTATCATATGCCAAGTACGCCCCCTATTGACGTCAATGACGGTAAATGGCCCGCCTGGCATT
ATGCCCAGTACATGACCTTATGGGACTTTCCTACTTGGCAGTACATCTACGTATTAGTCATCGCTATTAC
CATGGTGATGCGGTTTTGGCAGTACATCAATGGGCGTGGATAGCGGTTTGACTCACGGGGATTTCCAAGT
CTCCACCCCATTGACGTCAATGGGAGTTTGTTTTGGCACCAAAATCAACGGGACTTTCCAAAATGTCGTA
ACAACTCCGCCCCATTGACGCAAATGGGCGGTAGGCGTGTACGGTGGGAGGTCTATATAAGCAGAGCTCT
CCCTATCAGTGATAGAGATCTCCCTATCAGTGATAGAGATCGTCGACTAGAAATAATTTTGTTTAACTTT
AAGAAGGAGATATACATATGATGGCTAGCCACCATCACCATCACCATATGGTGAGCAAGGGCGAGGAGCT
GTTCACCGGGGTGGTGCCCATCCTGGTCGAGCTGGACGGCGACGTAAACGGCCACAAGTTCAGCGTGTCC
GGCGAGGGCGAGGGCGATGCCACCTACGGCAAGCTGACCCTGAAGTTCATCTGCACCACCGGCAAGCTGC
CCGTGCCCTGGCCCACCCTCGTGACCACCTTCACCTACGGCGTGCAGTGCTTCAGCCGCTACCCCGACCA
CATGAAGCAGCACGACTTCTTCAAGTCCGCCATGCCCGAAGGCTACGTCCAGGAGCGCACCATCTTCTTC
AAGGACGACGGCAACTACAAGACCCGCGCCGAGGTGAAGTTCGAGGGCGACACCCTGGTGAACCGCATCG
AGCTGAAGGGCATCGACTTCAAGGAGGACGGCAACATCCTGGGGCACAAGCTGGAGTACAACTACAACAG
CCACAACGTCTATATCATGGCCGACAAGCAGAAGAACGGCATCAAGGTGAACTTCAAGATCCGCCACAAC
ATCGAGGACGGCAGCGTGCAGCTCGCCGACCACTACCAGCAGAACACCCCCATCGGCGACGGCCCCGTGC
TGCTGCCCGACAACCACTACCTGAGCACCCAGTCCGCCCTGAGCAAAGACCCCAACGAGAAGCGCGATCA
CATGGTCCTGCTGGAGTTCGTGACCGCCGCCGGGATCACTCACGGCATGGACGAGCTCGCCAAGGTGAAG
AAACAACGGGCTGGAGTATTGAATGATTCGTCAGACCCTCTGGTCGTGGCTGCCTCCATTATTGGTATTC
TGCACCTGATCCTGTGGATTCTGGATCGTCTGTAACTCGAGTCTAGAGGGCCCGCGGTTCGAAGGTAAGC
CTATCCCTAACCCTCTCCTCGGTCTCGATTCTACGCGTACCGGTCATCATCACCATCACCATTGAGTTTA
AACCTGCTGATCAGCCTCGACTGTGCCTTCTAGTCGACCCTGTGGAATGTGTGTCAGTTAGGGTGTGGAA
AGTCCCCAGGCTCCCCAGCAGGCAGAAGTATGCAAAGCATGCATCTCAATTAGTCAGCAACCAGGTGTGG
AAAGTCCCCAGGCTCCCCAGCAGGCAGAAGTATGCAAAGCATGCATCTCAATTAGTCAGCAACCATAGTC
CCGCCCCTAACTCCGCCCATCCCGCCCCTAACTCCGCCCAGTTCCGCCCATTCTCCGCCCCATGGCTGAC
TAATTTTTTTTATTTATGCAGAGGCCGAGGCCGCCTCGGCCTCTGAGCTATTCCAGAAGTAGTGAGGAGG
CTTTTTTGGAGGCCTAGGCTTTTGCAAAAAGCTTACCATGACCGAGTACAAGCCCACGGTGCGCCTCGCC
ACCCGCGACGACGTCCCCAGGGCCGTACGCACCCTCGCCGCCGCGTTCGCCGACTACCCCGCCACGCGCC
ACACCGTCGATCCGGACCGCCACATCGAGCGGGTCACCGAGCTGCAAGAACTCTTCCTCACGCGCGTCGG
GCTCGACATCGGCAAGGTGTGGGTCGCGGACGACGGCGCCGCGGTGGCGGTCTGGACCACGCCGGAGAGC
GTCGAAGCGGGGGCGGTGTTCGCCGAGATCGGCCCGCGCATGGCCGAGTTGAGCGGTTCCCGGCTGGCCG
CGCAGCAACAGATGGAAGGCCTCCTGGCGCCGCACCGGCCCAAGGAGCCCGCGTGGTTCCTGGCCACCGT
CGGCGTCTCGCCCGACCACCAGGGCAAGGGTCTGGGCAGCGCCGTCGTGCTCCCCGGAGTGGAGGCGGCC
GAGCGCGCCGGGGTGCCCGCCTTCCTGGAGACCTCCGCGCCCCGCAACCTCCCCTTCTACGAGCGGCTCG
GCTTCACCGTCACCGCCGACGTCGAGGTGCCCGAAGGACCGCGCACCTGGTGCATGACCCGCAAGCCCGG
TGCCTGAGGTACCTTTAAGACCAATGACTTACAAGGCAGCTGTAGATCTTAGCCACTTTTTAAAAGAAAA
GGGGGGACTGGAAGGGCTAATTCACTCCCAACGAAGACAAGATCTGCTTTTTGCTTGTACTGGGTCTCTC
TGGTTAGACCAGATCTGAGCCTGGGAGCTCTCTGGCTAACTAGGGAACCCACTGCTTAAGCCTCAATAAA
GCTTGCCTTGAGTGCTTCAAGTAGTGTGTGCCCGTCTGTTGTGTGACTCTGGTAACTAGAGATCCCTCAG
ACCCTTTTAGTCAGTGTGGAAAATCTCTAGCAGTAGTAGTTCATGTCATCTTATTATTCAGTATTTATAA
CTTGCAAAGAAATGAATATCAGAGAGTGAGAGGAACTTGTTTATTGCAGCTTATAATGGTTACAAATAAA
GCAATAGCATCACAAATTTCACAAATAAAGCATTTTTTTCACTGCATTCTAGTTGTGGTTTGTCCAAACT
CATCAATGTATCTTATCATGTCTGGCTCTAGCTATCCCGCCCCTAACTCCGCCCATCCCGCCCCTAACTC
CGCCCAGTTCCGCCCATTCTCCGCCCCATGGCTGACTAATTTTTTTTATTTATGCAGAGGCCGAGGCCGC
CTCGGCCTCTGAGCTATTCCAGAAGTAGTGAGGAGGCTTTTTTGGAGGCCTAGGGACGTACCCAATTCGC
CCTATAGTGAGTCGTATTACGCGCGCTCACTGGCCGTCGTTTTACAACGTCGTGACTGGGAAAACCCTGG
CGTTACCCAACTTAATCGCCTTGCAGCACATCCCCCTTTCGCCAGCTGGCGTAATAGCGAAGAGGCCCGC
ACCGATCGCCCTTCCCAACAGTTGCGCAGCCTGAATGGCGAATGGG
[124 nt withheld, positions 5647-5770]
C
[91 nt withheld, positions 5772-5862]
A
[49 nt withheld, positions 5864-5912]
CCTTTGACGTTGGAGTCCACGTTCTTT
[37 nt withheld, positions 5940-5976]
ACCCTATCTCGGTCTATTCTTTTGATTTATAAGGGATTTTGCCGATTTCGGCCTATTGGTTAAAAAATGA
GCTGATTTAACAAAAATTTAACGCGAATTTTAACAAAATATTAACGCTTACAATTTAGGTGGCACTTTTC
GGGGAAATGTGCGCGGAACCCCTATTTGTTTATTTTTCTAAATACATTCAAATATGTATCCGCTCATGAG
ACAATAACCCTGATAAATGCTTCAATAATATTGAAAAAGGAAGAGTATGAGTATTCAACATTTCCGTGTC
GCCCTTATTCCCTTTTTTGCGGCATTTTGCCTTCCTGTTTTTGCTCACCCAGAAACGCTGGTGAAAGTAA
AAGATGCTGAAGATCAGTTGGGTGCACGAGTGGGTTACATCGAACTGGATCTCAACAGCGGTAAGATCCT
TGAGAGTTTTCGCCCCGAAGAACGTTTTCCAATGATGAGCACTTTTAAAGTTCTGCTATGTGGCGCGGTA
TTATCCCGTATTGACGCCGGGCAAGAGCAACTCGGTCGCCGCATACACTATTCTCAGAATGACTTGGTTG
AGTACTCACCAGTCACAGAAAAGCATCTTACGGATGGCATGACAGTAAGAGAATTATGCAGTGCTGCCAT
AACCATGAGTGATAACACTGCGGCCAACTTACTTCTGACAACGATCGGAGGACCGAAGGAGCTAACCGCT
TTTTTGCACAACATGGGGGATCATGTAACTCGCCTTGATCGTTGGGAACCGGAGCTGAATGAAGCCATAC
CAAACGACGAGCGTGACACCACGATGCCTGTAGCAATGGCAACAACGTTGCGCAAACTATTAACTGGCGA
ACTACTTACTCTAGCTTCCCGGCAACAATTAATAGACTGGATGGAGGCGGATAAAGTTGCAGGACCACTT
CTGCGCTCGGCCCTTCCGGCTGGCTGGTTTATTGCTGATAAATCTGGAGCCGGTGAGCGTGGGTCTCGCG
GTATCATTGCAGCACTGGGGCCAGATGGTAAGCCCTCCCGTATCGTAGTTATCTACACGACGGGGAGTCA
GGCAACTATGGATGAACGAAATAGACAGATCGCTGAGATAGGTGCCTCACTGATTAAGCATTGGTAACTG
TCAGACCAAGTTTACTCATATATACTTTAGATTGATTTAAAACTTCATTTTTAATTTAAAAGGATCTAGG
TGAAGATCCTTTTTGATAATCTCATGACCAAAATCCCTTAACGTGAGTTTTCGTTCCACTGAGCGTCAGA
CCCCGTAGAAAAGATCAAAGGATCTTCTTGAGATCCTTTTTTTCTGCGCGTAATCTGCTGCTTGCAAACA
AAAAAACCACCGCTACCAGCGGTGGTTTGTTTGCCGGATCAAGAGCTACCAACTCTTTTTCCGAAGGTAA
CTGGCTTCAGCAGAGCGCAGATACCAAATACTGTTCTTCTAGTGTAGCCGTAGTTAGGCCACCACTTCAA
GAACTCTGTAGCACCGCCTACATACCTCGCTCTGCTAATCCTGTTACCAGTGGCTGCTGCCAGTGGCGAT
AAGTCGTGTCTTACCGGGTTGGACTCAAGACGATAGTTACCGGATAAGGCGCAGCGGTCGGGCTGAACGG
GGGGTTCGTGCACACAGCCCAGCTTGGAGCGAACGACCTACACCGAACTGAGATACCTACAGCGTGAGCT
ATGAGAAAGCGCCACGCTTCCCGAAGGGAGAAAGGCGGACAGGTATCCGGTAAGCGGCAGGGTCGGAACA
GGAGAGCGCACGAGGGAGCTTCCAGGGGGAAACGCCTGGTATCTTTATAGTCCTGTCGGGTTTCGCCACC
TCTGACTTGAGCGTCGATTTTTGTGATGCTCGTCAGGGGGGCGGAGCCTATGGAAAAACGCCAGCAACGC
GGCCTTTTTACGGTTCCTGGCCTTTTGCTGGCCTTTTGCTCACATG
