Features (pLannotate 1.2.2; 34 found; start..end, strand, type, name):
      1..125     +  rep_origin     RSF ori (fragment): Plasmids containing the RSF 1030 origin of replication can be propagated in E. coli cells that contain additional plasmids with compatible origins.
    127..219     +  CDS            lacI (fragment): lac repressor; lacI; The lac repressor binds to the lac operator to inhibit transcription in E. coli. This inhibition can be relieved by adding lactose or isopropyl-β-D-thiogalactopyranoside (IPTG).
    232..253     +  protein_bind   CAP binding site: CAP binding activates transcription in the presence of cAMP. E. coli catabolite activator protein
    268..298     +  promoter       lac promoter: promoter for the E. coli lac operon
    306..322     +  protein_bind   lac operator: The lac repressor binds to the lac operator to inhibit transcription in E. coli. This inhibition can be relieved by adding lactose or isopropyl-β-D-thiogalactopyranoside (IPTG). lac repressor encoded by lacI
    367..385     +  promoter       T3 promoter: promoter for bacteriophage T3 RNA polymerase
    413..639     +  promoter       RSV promoter: Rous sarcoma virus enhancer/promoter
    640..820     +  LTR            5' LTR (truncated): truncated 5' long terminal repeat (LTR) from HIV-1
    867..992     +  misc_feature   HIV-1 Ψ: packaging signal of human immunodeficiency virus type 1
    976..1339    +  CDS            HIV-1 gag (fragment): gag protein from human immunodeficiency virus 1; gag
   1485..1718    +  misc_feature   RRE: The Rev response element (RRE) of HIV-1 allows for Rev-dependent mRNA export from the nucleus to the cytoplasm.
   2095..2195    +  CDS            Rev (fragment): human immunodeficiency virus 1 (HIV-1) Rev protein; rev; enhances nuclear export of unspliced and incompletely spliced viral mRNAs
   2196..2216    -  misc_feature   MCS (fragment): pBluescript multiple cloning site
   2227..2528    +  enhancer       CMV enhancer: human cytomegalovirus immediate early enhancer
   2529..2732    +  promoter       CMV promoter: human cytomegalovirus (CMV) immediate early promoter
   2734..2753    +  promoter       PLtetO-1 promoter (fragment): modified phage lambda PL promoter with tet operator sites (Lutz and Bujard, 1997)
   2755..2774    +  promoter       PLtetO-1 promoter (fragment): modified phage lambda PL promoter with tet operator sites (Lutz and Bujard, 1997)
   2792..2814    +  RBS            RBS: efficient ribosome binding site from bacteriophage T7 gene 10 (Olins and Rangwala, 1989)
   2831..2848    +  CDS            6xHis: 6xHis affinity tag
   2849..3565    +  CDS            yEGFP: yEGFP is a fluorescent protein published in 1997.
   3593..3673    +  CDS            M (fragment): M2_I40A0 - Also known as M2. Experimental evidence at protein level: Swiss-Prot protein existence level 1. Forms a proton-selective ion channel that is necessary for the efficient release of the viral genome during virus entry. After attaching to the cell surface, the virion enters the cell by endocytosis. Acidification of the endosome triggers M2 ion channel activity. The influx of protons into virion interior is believed to disrupt interactions between the viral ribonucleoprotein (RNP), matrix protein 1 (M1), and lipid bilayers, thereby freeing the viral genome from interaction with viral pr
   3705..3746    +  CDS            V5 tag: epitope tag from simian virus 5
   3830..4159    +  promoter       SV40 promoter: SV40 enhancer and early promoter
   4169..4768    +  CDS            PuroR: puromycin N-acetyltransferase; pac from Streptomyces alboniger; confers resistance to puromycin
   4758..4838    +  CDS            nef (fragment): NEF_HV1Z2 - Experimental evidence at protein level: Swiss-Prot protein existence level 1. Extracellular Nef protein targets CD4(+) T-lymphocytes for apoptosis by interacting with CXCR4 surface receptors. From Human immunodeficiency virus type 1 group M subtype D (isolate Z2/CDC-Z34) (HIV-1).
   4840..5073    +  LTR            3' LTR (ΔU3): self-inactivating 3' long terminal repeat (LTR) from HIV-1
   5145..5266    +  polyA_signal   SV40 poly(A) signal: SV40 polyadenylation signal
   5306..5441    +  rep_origin     SV40 ori: SV40 origin of replication
   5462..5480    -  promoter       T7 promoter: promoter for bacteriophage T7 RNA polymerase
   5488..5643    +  CDS            lacZα (fragment): LacZα fragment of β-galactosidase; lacZ fragment
   5648..6076    +  rep_origin     f1 ori (sequence partly withheld): f1 bacteriophage origin of replication; arrow indicates direction of (+) strand synthesis
   6129..6233    +  promoter       AmpR promoter: bla
   6234..7094    +  CDS            AmpR: β-lactamase; bla; confers resistance to ampicillin, carbenicillin, and related antibiotics
   7265..7853    +  rep_origin     ori: high-copy-number ColE1/pMB1/pBR322/pUC origin of replication
>Addgene plasmid #140089 | pLenti-DENV2A-GFP-puro | addgene full sequence | sequence record 298686 | Addgene NGS Result
CATGTTCTTTCCTGCGTTATCCCCTGATTCTGTGGATAACCGTATTACCGCCTTTGAGTGAGCTGATACC
GCTCGCCGCAGCCGAACGACCGAGCGCAGCGAGTCAGTGAGCGAGGAAGCGGAAGAGCGCCCAATACGCA
AACCGCCTCTCCCCGCGCGTTGGCCGATTCATTAATGCAGCTGGCACGACAGGTTTCCCGACTGGAAAGC
GGGCAGTGAGCGCAACGCAATTAATGTGAGTTAGCTCACTCATTAGGCACCCCAGGCTTTACACTTTATG
CTTCCGGCTCGTATGTTGTGTGGAATTGTGAGCGGATAACAATTTCACACAGGAAACAGCTATGACCATG
ATTACGCCAAGCGCGCAATTAACCCTCACTAAAGGGAACAAAAGCTGGAGCTGCAAGCTTAATGTAGTCT
TATGCAATACTCTTGTAGTCTTGCAACATGGTAACGATGAGTTAGCAACATGCCTTACAAGGAGAGAAAA
AGCACCGTGCATGCCGATTGGTGGAAGTAAGGTGGTACGATCGTGCCTTATTAGGAAGGCAACAGACGGG
TCTGACATGGATTGGACGAACCACTGAATTGCCGCATTGCAGAGATATTGTATTTAAGTGCCTAGCTCGA
TACATAAACGGGTCTCTCTGGTTAGACCAGATCTGAGCCTGGGAGCTCTCTGGCTAACTAGGGAACCCAC
TGCTTAAGCCTCAATAAAGCTTGCCTTGAGTGCTTCAAGTAGTGTGTGCCCGTCTGTTGTGTGACTCTGG
TAACTAGAGATCCCTCAGACCCTTTTAGTCAGTGTGGAAAATCTCTAGCAGTGGCGCCCGAACAGGGACT
TGAAAGCGAAAGGGAAACCAGAGGAGCTCTCTCGACGCAGGACTCGGCTTGCTGAAGCGCGCACGGCAAG
AGGCGAGGGGCGGCGACTGGTGAGTACGCCAAAAATTTTGACTAGCGGAGGCTAGAAGGAGAGAGATGGG
TGCGAGAGCGTCAGTATTAAGCGGGGGAGAATTAGATCGCGATGGGAAAAAATTCGGTTAAGGCCAGGGG
GAAAGAAAAAATATAAATTAAAACATATAGTATGGGCAAGCAGGGAGCTAGAACGATTCGCAGTTAATCC
TGGCCTGTTAGAAACATCAGAAGGCTGTAGACAAATACTGGGACAGCTACAACCATCCCTTCAGACAGGA
TCAGAAGAACTTAGATCATTATATAATACAGTAGCAACCCTCTATTGTGTGCATCAAAGGATAGAGATAA
AAGACACCAAGGAAGCTTTAGACAAGATAGAGGAAGAGCAAAACAAAAGTAAGACCACCGCACAGCAAGC
GGCCGCTGATCTTCAGACCTGGAGGAGGAGATATGAGGGACAATTGGAGAAGTGAATTATATAAATATAA
AGTAGTAAAAATTGAACCATTAGGAGTAGCACCCACCAAGGCAAAGAGAAGAGTGGTGCAGAGAGAAAAA
AGAGCAGTGGGAATAGGAGCTTTGTTCCTTGGGTTCTTGGGAGCAGCAGGAAGCACTATGGGCGCAGCGT
CAATGACGCTGACGGTACAGGCCAGACAATTATTGTCTGGTATAGTGCAGCAGCAGAACAATTTGCTGAG
GGCTATTGAGGCGCAACAGCATCTGTTGCAACTCACAGTCTGGGGCATCAAGCAGCTCCAGGCAAGAATC
CTGGCTGTGGAAAGATACCTAAAGGATCAACAGCTCCTGGGGATTTGGGGTTGCTCTGGAAAACTCATTT
GCACCACTGCTGTGCCTTGGAATGCTAGTTGGAGTAATAAATCTCTGGAACAGATTTGGAATCACACGAC
CTGGATGGAGTGGGACAGAGAAATTAACAATTACACAAGCTTAATACACTCCTTAATTGAAGAATCGCAA
AACCAGCAAGAAAAGAATGAACAAGAATTATTGGAATTAGATAAATGGGCAAGTTTGTGGAATTGGTTTA
ACATAACAAATTGGCTGTGGTATATAAAATTATTCATAATGATAGTAGGAGGCTTGGTAGGTTTAAGAAT
AGTTTTTGCTGTACTTTCTATAGTGAATAGAGTTAGGCAGGGATATTCACCATTATCGTTTCAGACCCAC
CTCCCAACCCCGAGGGGACCCGACAGGCCCGAAGGAATAGAAGAAGAAGGTGGAGAGAGAGACAGAGACA
GATCCATTCGATTAGTGAACGGATCTCGACGGTATCGATAAGCTTGGGAGTTCCGCTTACATAACTTACG
GTAAATGGCCCGCCTGGCTGACCGCCCAACGACCCCCGCCCATTGACGTCAATAATGACGTATGTTCCCA
TAGTAACGCCAATAGGGACTTTCCATTGACGTCAATGGGTGGAGTATTTACGGTAAACTGCCCACTTGGC
AGTACATCAAGTGTATCATATGCCAAGTACGCCCCCTATTGACGTCAATGACGGTAAATGGCCCGCCTGG
CATTATGCCCAGTACATGACCTTATGGGACTTTCCTACTTGGCAGTACATCTACGTATTAGTCATCGCTA
TTACCATGGTGATGCGGTTTTGGCAGTACATCAATGGGCGTGGATAGCGGTTTGACTCACGGGGATTTCC
AAGTCTCCACCCCATTGACGTCAATGGGAGTTTGTTTTGGCACCAAAATCAACGGGACTTTCCAAAATGT
CGTAACAACTCCGCCCCATTGACGCAAATGGGCGGTAGGCGTGTACGGTGGGAGGTCTATATAAGCAGAG
CTCTCCCTATCAGTGATAGAGATCTCCCTATCAGTGATAGAGATCGTCGACTAGAAATAATTTTGTTTAA
CTTTAAGAAGGAGATATACATATGGCTAGCCACCATCACCATCACCATATGGTGAGCAAGGGCGAGGAGC
TGTTCACCGGGGTGGTGCCCATCCTGGTCGAGCTGGACGGCGACGTAAACGGCCACAAGTTCAGCGTGTC
CGGCGAGGGCGAGGGCGATGCCACCTACGGCAAGCTGACCCTGAAGTTCATCTGCACCACCGGCAAGCTG
CCCGTGCCCTGGCCCACCCTCGTGACCACCTTCACCTACGGCGTGCAGTGCTTCAGCCGCTACCCCGACC
ACATGAAGCAGCACGACTTCTTCAAGTCCGCCATGCCCGAAGGCTACGTCCAGGAGCGCACCATCTTCTT
CAAGGACGACGGCAACTACAAGACCCGCGCCGAGGTGAAGTTCGAGGGCGACACCCTGGTGAACCGCATC
GAGCTGAAGGGCATCGACTTCAAGGAGGACGGCAACATCCTGGGGCACAAGCTGGAGTACAACTACAACA
GCCACAACGTCTATATCATGGCCGACAAGCAGAAGAACGGCATCAAGGTGAACTTCAAGATCCGCCACAA
CATCGAGGACGGCAGCGTGCAGCTCGCCGACCACTACCAGCAGAACACCCCCATCGGCGACGGCCCCGTG
CTGCTGCCCGACAACCACTACCTGAGCACCCAGTCCGCCCTGAGCAAAGACCCCAACGAGAAGCGCGATC
ACATGGTCCTGCTGGAGTTCGTGACCGCCGCCGGGATCACTCACGGCATGGACGAGCTCGCCAAGGTGAA
GAAACAACGGGCTGGAGTATTGAATGATTCGTCAGACCCTCTGGTCGTGGCTGCCTCCATTATTGGTATT
CTGCACCTGATCCTGTGGATTCTGGATCGTCTGTAACTCGAGTCTAGAGGGCCCGCGGTTCGAAGGTAAG
CCTATCCCTAACCCTCTCCTCGGTCTCGATTCTACGCGTACCGGTCATCATCACCATCACCATTGAGTTT
AAACCTGCTGATCAGCCTCGACTGTGCCTTCTAGTCGACCCTGTGGAATGTGTGTCAGTTAGGGTGTGGA
AAGTCCCCAGGCTCCCCAGCAGGCAGAAGTATGCAAAGCATGCATCTCAATTAGTCAGCAACCAGGTGTG
GAAAGTCCCCAGGCTCCCCAGCAGGCAGAAGTATGCAAAGCATGCATCTCAATTAGTCAGCAACCATAGT
CCCGCCCCTAACTCCGCCCATCCCGCCCCTAACTCCGCCCAGTTCCGCCCATTCTCCGCCCCATGGCTGA
CTAATTTTTTTTATTTATGCAGAGGCCGAGGCCGCCTCGGCCTCTGAGCTATTCCAGAAGTAGTGAGGAG
GCTTTTTTGGAGGCCTAGGCTTTTGCAAAAAGCTTACCATGACCGAGTACAAGCCCACGGTGCGCCTCGC
CACCCGCGACGACGTCCCCAGGGCCGTACGCACCCTCGCCGCCGCGTTCGCCGACTACCCCGCCACGCGC
CACACCGTCGATCCGGACCGCCACATCGAGCGGGTCACCGAGCTGCAAGAACTCTTCCTCACGCGCGTCG
GGCTCGACATCGGCAAGGTGTGGGTCGCGGACGACGGCGCCGCGGTGGCGGTCTGGACCACGCCGGAGAG
CGTCGAAGCGGGGGCGGTGTTCGCCGAGATCGGCCCGCGCATGGCCGAGTTGAGCGGTTCCCGGCTGGCC
GCGCAGCAACAGATGGAAGGCCTCCTGGCGCCGCACCGGCCCAAGGAGCCCGCGTGGTTCCTGGCCACCG
TCGGCGTCTCGCCCGACCACCAGGGCAAGGGTCTGGGCAGCGCCGTCGTGCTCCCCGGAGTGGAGGCGGC
CGAGCGCGCCGGGGTGCCCGCCTTCCTGGAGACCTCCGCGCCCCGCAACCTCCCCTTCTACGAGCGGCTC
GGCTTCACCGTCACCGCCGACGTCGAGGTGCCCGAAGGACCGCGCACCTGGTGCATGACCCGCAAGCCCG
GTGCCTGAGGTACCTTTAAGACCAATGACTTACAAGGCAGCTGTAGATCTTAGCCACTTTTTAAAAGAAA
AGGGGGGACTGGAAGGGCTAATTCACTCCCAACGAAGACAAGATCTGCTTTTTGCTTGTACTGGGTCTCT
CTGGTTAGACCAGATCTGAGCCTGGGAGCTCTCTGGCTAACTAGGGAACCCACTGCTTAAGCCTCAATAA
AGCTTGCCTTGAGTGCTTCAAGTAGTGTGTGCCCGTCTGTTGTGTGACTCTGGTAACTAGAGATCCCTCA
GACCCTTTTAGTCAGTGTGGAAAATCTCTAGCAGTAGTAGTTCATGTCATCTTATTATTCAGTATTTATA
ACTTGCAAAGAAATGAATATCAGAGAGTGAGAGGAACTTGTTTATTGCAGCTTATAATGGTTACAAATAA
AGCAATAGCATCACAAATTTCACAAATAAAGCATTTTTTTCACTGCATTCTAGTTGTGGTTTGTCCAAAC
TCATCAATGTATCTTATCATGTCTGGCTCTAGCTATCCCGCCCCTAACTCCGCCCATCCCGCCCCTAACT
CCGCCCAGTTCCGCCCATTCTCCGCCCCATGGCTGACTAATTTTTTTTATTTATGCAGAGGCCGAGGCCG
CCTCGGCCTCTGAGCTATTCCAGAAGTAGTGAGGAGGCTTTTTTGGAGGCCTAGGGACGTACCCAATTCG
CCCTATAGTGAGTCGTATTACGCGCGCTCACTGGCCGTCGTTTTACAACGTCGTGACTGGGAAAACCCTG
GCGTTACCCAACTTAATCGCCTTGCAGCACATCCCCCTTTCGCCAGCTGGCGTAATAGCGAAGAGGCCCG
CACCGATCGCCCTTCCCAACAGTTGCGCAGCCTGAATGGCGAATGGG
[124 nt withheld, positions 5648-5771]
C
[91 nt withheld, positions 5773-5863]
A
[49 nt withheld, positions 5865-5913]
CCTTTGACGTTGGAGTCCACGTTCTTT
[37 nt withheld, positions 5941-5977]
ACCCTATCTCGGTCTATTCTTTTGATTTATAAGGGATTTTGCCGATTTCGGCCTATTGGTTAAAAAATGA
GCTGATTTAACAAAAATTTAACGCGAATTTTAACAAAATATTAACGCTTACAATTTAGGTGGCACTTTTC
GGGGAAATGTGCGCGGAACCCCTATTTGTTTATTTTTCTAAATACATTCAAATATGTATCCGCTCATGAG
ACAATAACCCTGATAAATGCTTCAATAATATTGAAAAAGGAAGAGTATGAGTATTCAACATTTCCGTGTC
GCCCTTATTCCCTTTTTTGCGGCATTTTGCCTTCCTGTTTTTGCTCACCCAGAAACGCTGGTGAAAGTAA
AAGATGCTGAAGATCAGTTGGGTGCACGAGTGGGTTACATCGAACTGGATCTCAACAGCGGTAAGATCCT
TGAGAGTTTTCGCCCCGAAGAACGTTTTCCAATGATGAGCACTTTTAAAGTTCTGCTATGTGGCGCGGTA
TTATCCCGTATTGACGCCGGGCAAGAGCAACTCGGTCGCCGCATACACTATTCTCAGAATGACTTGGTTG
AGTACTCACCAGTCACAGAAAAGCATCTTACGGATGGCATGACAGTAAGAGAATTATGCAGTGCTGCCAT
AACCATGAGTGATAACACTGCGGCCAACTTACTTCTGACAACGATCGGAGGACCGAAGGAGCTAACCGCT
TTTTTGCACAACATGGGGGATCATGTAACTCGCCTTGATCGTTGGGAACCGGAGCTGAATGAAGCCATAC
CAAACGACGAGCGTGACACCACGATGCCTGTAGCAATGGCAACAACGTTGCGCAAACTATTAACTGGCGA
ACTACTTACTCTAGCTTCCCGGCAACAATTAATAGACTGGATGGAGGCGGATAAAGTTGCAGGACCACTT
CTGCGCTCGGCCCTTCCGGCTGGCTGGTTTATTGCTGATAAATCTGGAGCCGGTGAGCGTGGGTCTCGCG
GTATCATTGCAGCACTGGGGCCAGATGGTAAGCCCTCCCGTATCGTAGTTATCTACACGACGGGGAGTCA
GGCAACTATGGATGAACGAAATAGACAGATCGCTGAGATAGGTGCCTCACTGATTAAGCATTGGTAACTG
TCAGACCAAGTTTACTCATATATACTTTAGATTGATTTAAAACTTCATTTTTAATTTAAAAGGATCTAGG
TGAAGATCCTTTTTGATAATCTCATGACCAAAATCCCTTAACGTGAGTTTTCGTTCCACTGAGCGTCAGA
CCCCGTAGAAAAGATCAAAGGATCTTCTTGAGATCCTTTTTTTCTGCGCGTAATCTGCTGCTTGCAAACA
AAAAAACCACCGCTACCAGCGGTGGTTTGTTTGCCGGATCAAGAGCTACCAACTCTTTTTCCGAAGGTAA
CTGGCTTCAGCAGAGCGCAGATACCAAATACTGTTCTTCTAGTGTAGCCGTAGTTAGGCCACCACTTCAA
GAACTCTGTAGCACCGCCTACATACCTCGCTCTGCTAATCCTGTTACCAGTGGCTGCTGCCAGTGGCGAT
AAGTCGTGTCTTACCGGGTTGGACTCAAGACGATAGTTACCGGATAAGGCGCAGCGGTCGGGCTGAACGG
GGGGTTCGTGCACACAGCCCAGCTTGGAGCGAACGACCTACACCGAACTGAGATACCTACAGCGTGAGCT
ATGAGAAAGCGCCACGCTTCCCGAAGGGAGAAAGGCGGACAGGTATCCGGTAAGCGGCAGGGTCGGAACA
GGAGAGCGCACGAGGGAGCTTCCAGGGGGAAACGCCTGGTATCTTTATAGTCCTGTCGGGTTTCGCCACC
TCTGACTTGAGCGTCGATTTTTGTGATGCTCGTCAGGGGGGCGGAGCCTATGGAAAAACGCCAGCAACGC
GGCCTTTTTACGGTTCCTGGCCTTTTGCTGGCCTTTTGCTCA
